Addgene plasmid #124322: pAS2-his-24::tagBFP2
Purpose: Expressing Nuclear Localized tagBFP2
Depositing lab: Andrew Leifer. Depositing organization: Princeton University.
Backbone
  Vector backbone: pAS2
  Backbone manufacturer: Anuj Sharma/Leifer Lab
  Vector type: Worm Expression
Growth in bacteria
  Bacterial resistance: Ampicillin, 100 μg/mL
  Growth temperature: 37°C
  Growth strain: DH5alpha
  Copy number: High Copy
Gene/Insert
  Gene/Insert name: tagBFP2
  Species: C. elegans (nematode)
  Entrez Gene: his-24 (a.k.a. CELE_M163.3)
  Cloning method: Gibson Cloning
Terms and licenses: Academic/Nonprofit Terms; Industry Terms: Not Available to Industry
How to cite: pAS2-his-24::tagBFP2 was a gift from Andrew Leifer (Addgene plasmid # 124322 ; http://n2t.net/addgene:124322 ; RRID:Addgene_124322)
