[The description below was written by a language model from this plasmid's Addgene catalogue record and pLannotate feature annotations shown in this document.]
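Description:
pAS2-his-24::tagBFP2 is a small (about 4.5 kb) worm expression plasmid built by Gibson cloning on the pAS2 backbone, which the feature table shows to be pBluescript-like. It carries a high-copy ColE1/pUC origin for propagation in E. coli, an ampicillin resistance gene (β-lactamase) with its own promoter for selection, and an f1 phage origin. Remnants of the lacZα cloning region are also present: a lac promoter, operator and CAP site, a short lacI fragment, and a fragment of the multiple cloning site flanked by T7 and T3 phage promoters.

The payload lies between the T7 and T3 promoters. It consists of coding sequence for C. elegans his-24, the linker histone H1.1, followed on the same strand, after a short gap, by mTagBFP2, a rapidly maturing monomeric blue fluorescent protein derived from Entacmaea quadricolor. The arrangement and the plasmid name indicate a histone–fluorophore fusion. Because the histone binds chromatin, it would concentrate the blue signal in nuclei, which matches the stated purpose of expressing nuclear-localized tagBFP2.

No C. elegans promoter or 3′ UTR is annotated. The his-24 sequence begins almost immediately after the MCS fragment, and roughly 200 bp downstream of the fluorophore is unannotated. The record therefore does not state what drives expression in the worm, and the plasmid may serve as a cassette into which a promoter is inserted. The depositor sequence and the repository's sequencing result are the same length and show identical features, differing only in their start coordinate. Such a construct is typically used for labelling nuclei for cell identification or tracking in imaging experiments.
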