Features (pLannotate 1.2.2; 14 found; start..end, strand, type, name):
     30..458     -  rep_origin     f1 ori (sequence partly withheld): f1 bacteriophage origin of replication; arrow indicates direction of (+) strand synthesis
    463..618     -  CDS            lacZα (fragment): LacZα fragment of β-galactosidase; lacZ fragment
    626..644     +  promoter       T7 promoter: promoter for bacteriophage T7 RNA polymerase
    667..690     +  misc_feature   MCS (fragment): pBluescript multiple cloning site
    697..1284    +  CDS            his-24 (fragment): H24_CAEEL - Also known as H1.1 Experimental evidence at protein level: Swiss-Prot protein existence level 1. Histones H1 are necessary for the condensation of nucleosome chains into higher-order structures. From Caenorhabditis elegans.
   1354..2148    +  CDS            mTagBFP2: mTagBFP2 is a basic (constitutively fluorescent) blue fluorescent protein published in 2011, derived from Entacmaea quadricolor. It is reported to be a very rapidly-maturing monomer with very low acid sensitivity.
   2353..2371    -  promoter       T3 promoter: promoter for bacteriophage T3 RNA polymerase
   2416..2432    -  protein_bind   lac operator: The lac repressor binds to the lac operator to inhibit transcription in E. coli. This inhibition can be relieved by adding lactose or isopropyl-β-D-thiogalactopyranoside (IPTG). lac repressor encoded by lacI
   2440..2470    -  promoter       lac promoter: promoter for the E. coli lac operon
   2485..2506    -  protein_bind   CAP binding site: CAP binding activates transcription in the presence of cAMP. E. coli catabolite activator protein
   2519..2611    -  CDS            lacI (fragment): lac repressor; lacI; The lac repressor binds to the lac operator to inhibit transcription in E. coli. This inhibition can be relieved by adding lactose or isopropyl-β-D-thiogalactopyranoside (IPTG).
   2794..3382    -  rep_origin     ori: high-copy-number ColE1/pMB1/pBR322/pUC origin of replication
   3553..4413    -  CDS            AmpR: β-lactamase; bla; confers resistance to ampicillin, carbenicillin, and related antibiotics
   4414..4518    -  promoter       AmpR promoter: bla
>Addgene plasmid #124322 | pAS2-his-24::tagBFP2 | depositor full sequence | sequence record 237323 | pAS2-his-24::tagBFP2 sequence 4541 bps
CTAAATTGTAAGCGTTAATATTTTGTTAAAATTCGCGTTAAATTTTTGTTAAATCAGCTCATTTTTTAAC
CAATAGGCCGAAATCGGCAAAATCCCTTATAAATCAAAAGAATAGACCGAGATAGGGT
[37 nt withheld, positions 129-165]
AAAGAACGTGGACTCCAACGTCAAAGG
[49 nt withheld, positions 193-241]
T
[91 nt withheld, positions 243-333]
G
[124 nt withheld, positions 335-458]
CCCATTCGCCATTCAGGCTGCGCAACTGTTGGGAAGGGCGATCGGTGCGGGCCTCTTCGCTATTACGCCA
GCTGGCGAAAGGGGGATGTGCTGCAAGGCGATTAAGTTGGGTAACGCCAGGGTTTTCCCAGTCACGACGT
TGTAAAACGACGGCCAGTGAGCGCGCGTAATACGACTCACTATAGGGCGAATTGGAGCTCCACCGCGGAC
TAGTGGATCCCCCGGGCTGCAGCCTAGGATGTCTGATTCCGCTGTTGTTGCCGCCGCTGTCGAGCCAAAG
GTCCCAAAGGCTAAGGCCGCCAAGGCCGCCAAGCCAGCCGCCAAGGCCGCCAAGCCAACCAAAGTTGCCA
AGGCCAAGGCTCCAGTCGCTCACCCACCATACATCAACATGATCAAGGAGGCCATCAAGCAGCTCAAGGA
CCGCAAAGGAGCTTCCAAGCAGGCAATCCTCAAGTTCATCTCCCAAAACTACAAGCTCGGAGACAATGTC
ATCCAGATCAATGCTCATCTCCGTCAGGCTCTCAAGCGTGGTGTCACCAGCAAGGCCCTTGTTCAAGCCG
CCGGATCCGGAGCCAACGGACGTTTCCGTGTGCCAGAGAAGGCCGCCGCCGCCAAGAAGCCAGCAGCAGC
CAAGAAGCCAGCAGCAGCCAAGAAACCAGCAGCCGCCAAGAAAGCCACTGGAGAGAAGAAGGCAAAGAAG
CCAGCCGCTGCCAAGCCAAAGAAGGCCGCCACCGGAGATAAGAAGGTCAAGAAGGCCAAGAGCCCAAAGA
AGGTTGCCAAGCCAGCTGCCAAGAAGGTCGCCAAGTCTCCAGCCAAGAAGGCCGCTCCAAAGAAGATCGC
CAAGCCAGCTGCCAAGAAGGCCGCCAAGCCAGCCGCCAAGGCCGCATGCATGTCCGAACTCATCAAGGAG
AACATGCACATGAAGCTCTACATGGAGGGAACCGTAGACAACCACCACTTCAAGTGCACCTCCGAGGGAG
AGGGAAAGCCATACGAGGGAACCCAAACCATGCGTATCAAGGTCGTCGAGGGAGGACCACTCCCATTCGC
CTTCGACATCCTCGCCACCTCCTTCCTCTACGGGTCCAAGGTAAGTTTAAACATATATATACTAACTAAC
CCTGATTATTTAAATTTTCAGACCTTCATCAACCACACCCAAGGAATCCCAGACTTCTTCAAGCAATCCT
TCCCAGAGGGATTCACCTGGGAGCGTGTCACCACCTACGAGGACGGAGGAGTCCTCACCGCCACCCAAGA
CACCTCCCTCCAAGACGGATGCCTCATCTACAACGTCAAGATCCGTGGAGTCAACTTCACCTCCAACGGA
CCAGTCATGCAAAAGAAGACCCTCGGATGGGAGACCTTCACCGAGACCCTCTACCCAGCCGACGGAGGAC
TAGAGGGACGTAACGACATGGCCCTCAAGCTCGTCGGAGGCTCCCACCTCATCGCCAACGCCAAGGTAAG
TTTAAACAGTTCGGTACTAACTAACCATACATATTTAAATTTTCAGACCACCTACCGTTCCAAGAAGCCA
GCCAAGAACCTCAAGATGCCAGGAGTCTACTACGTTGACTACCGTCTAGAGCGTATCAAGGAGGCCAACA
ACGAGACCTACGTCGAGCAACACGAGGTCGCCGTCGCCCGTTACTGCGACCTCCCATCCAAGCTCGGACA
CAAGCTCAACTAAAAGCTTTGGAATTCGCTAGCCGGCCATACAAGTAATCCGGATGATCGACGCCAACGT
CGTTGAATTTTCAAATTTTAAATACTGAATATTTGTTTTTTTTCCTATTATTTATTTATTCTCTTTGTGT
TTTTTTTCTTGCTTTCTAAAAAATTAATTCAATCCAAATCTAAACATGAGGGGCCCGGTACCCAGCTTTT
GTTCCCTTTAGTGAGGGTTAATTGCGCGCTTGGCGTAATCATGGTCATAGCTGTTTCCTGTGTGAAATTG
TTATCCGCTCACAATTCCACACAACATACGAGCCGGAAGCATAAAGTGTAAAGCCTGGGGTGCCTAATGA
GTGAGCTAACTCACATTAATTGCGTTGCGCTCACTGCCCGCTTTCCAGTCGGGAAACCTGTCGTGCCAGC
TGCATTAATGAATCGGCCAACGCGCGGGGAGAGGCGGTTTGCGTATTGGGCGCTCTTCCGCTTCCTCGCT
CACTGACTCGCTGCGCTCGGTCGTTCGGCTGCGGCGAGCGGTATCAGCTCACTCAAAGGCGGTAATACGG
TTATCCACAGAATCAGGGGATAACGCAGGAAAGAACATGTGAGCAAAAGGCCAGCAAAAGGCCAGGAACC
GTAAAAAGGCCGCGTTGCTGGCGTTTTTCCATAGGCTCCGCCCCCCTGACGAGCATCACAAAAATCGACG
CTCAAGTCAGAGGTGGCGAAACCCGACAGGACTATAAAGATACCAGGCGTTTCCCCCTGGAAGCTCCCTC
GTGCGCTCTCCTGTTCCGACCCTGCCGCTTACCGGATACCTGTCCGCCTTTCTCCCTTCGGGAAGCGTGG
CGCTTTCTCATAGCTCACGCTGTAGGTATCTCAGTTCGGTGTAGGTCGTTCGCTCCAAGCTGGGCTGTGT
GCACGAACCCCCCGTTCAGCCCGACCGCTGCGCCTTATCCGGTAACTATCGTCTTGAGTCCAACCCGGTA
AGACACGACTTATCGCCACTGGCAGCAGCCACTGGTAACAGGATTAGCAGAGCGAGGTATGTAGGCGGTG
CTACAGAGTTCTTGAAGTGGTGGCCTAACTACGGCTACACTAGAAGGACAGTATTTGGTATCTGCGCTCT
GCTGAAGCCAGTTACCTTCGGAAAAAGAGTTGGTAGCTCTTGATCCGGCAAACAAACCACCGCTGGTAGC
GGTGGTTTTTTTGTTTGCAAGCAGCAGATTACGCGCAGAAAAAAAGGATCTCAAGAAGATCCTTTGATCT
TTTCTACGGGGTCTGACGCTCAGTGGAACGAAAACTCACGTTAAGGGATTTTGGTCATGAGATTATCAAA
AAGGATCTTCACCTAGATCCTTTTAAATTAAAAATGAAGTTTTAAATCAATCTAAAGTATATATGAGTAA
ACTTGGTCTGACAGTTACCAATGCTTAATCAGTGAGGCACCTATCTCAGCGATCTGTCTATTTCGTTCAT
CCATAGTTGCCTGACTCCCCGTCGTGTAGATAACTACGATACGGGAGGGCTTACCATCTGGCCCCAGTGC
TGCAATGATACCGCGAGACCCACGCTCACCGGCTCCAGATTTATCAGCAATAAACCAGCCAGCCGGAAGG
GCCGAGCGCAGAAGTGGTCCTGCAACTTTATCCGCCTCCATCCAGTCTATTAATTGTTGCCGGGAAGCTA
GAGTAAGTAGTTCGCCAGTTAATAGTTTGCGCAACGTTGTTGCCATTGCTACAGGCATCGTGGTGTCACG
CTCGTCGTTTGGTATGGCTTCATTCAGCTCCGGTTCCCAACGATCAAGGCGAGTTACATGATCCCCCATG
TTGTGCAAAAAAGCGGTTAGCTCCTTCGGTCCTCCGATCGTTGTCAGAAGTAAGTTGGCCGCAGTGTTAT
CACTCATGGTTATGGCAGCACTGCATAATTCTCTTACTGTCATGCCATCCGTAAGATGCTTTTCTGTGAC
TGGTGAGTACTCAACCAAGTCATTCTGAGAATAGTGTATGCGGCGACCGAGTTGCTCTTGCCCGGCGTCA
ATACGGGATAATACCGCGCCACATAGCAGAACTTTAAAAGTGCTCATCATTGGAAAACGTTCTTCGGGGC
GAAAACTCTCAAGGATCTTACCGCTGTTGAGATCCAGTTCGATGTAACCCACTCGTGCACCCAACTGATC
TTCAGCATCTTTTACTTTCACCAGCGTTTCTGGGTGAGCAAAAACAGGAAGGCAAAATGCCGCAAAAAAG
GGAATAAGGGCGACACGGAAATGTTGAATACTCATACTCTTCCTTTTTCAATATTATTGAAGCATTTATC
AGGGTTATTGTCTCATGAGCGGATACATATTTGAATGTATTTAGAAAAATAAACAAATAGGGGTTCCGCG
CACATTTCCCCGAAAAGTGCCAC
