Features (pLannotate 1.2.2; 14 found; start..end, strand, type, name):
    110..128     +  promoter       T7 promoter: promoter for bacteriophage T7 RNA polymerase
    151..174     +  misc_feature   MCS (fragment): pBluescript multiple cloning site
    181..768     +  CDS            his-24 (fragment): H24_CAEEL - Also known as H1.1 Experimental evidence at protein level: Swiss-Prot protein existence level 1. Histones H1 are necessary for the condensation of nucleosome chains into higher-order structures. From Caenorhabditis elegans.
    838..1632    +  CDS            mTagBFP2: mTagBFP2 is a basic (constitutively fluorescent) blue fluorescent protein published in 2011, derived from Entacmaea quadricolor. It is reported to be a very rapidly-maturing monomer with very low acid sensitivity.
   1837..1855    -  promoter       T3 promoter: promoter for bacteriophage T3 RNA polymerase
   1900..1916    -  protein_bind   lac operator: The lac repressor binds to the lac operator to inhibit transcription in E. coli. This inhibition can be relieved by adding lactose or isopropyl-β-D-thiogalactopyranoside (IPTG). lac repressor encoded by lacI
   1924..1954    -  promoter       lac promoter: promoter for the E. coli lac operon
   1969..1990    -  protein_bind   CAP binding site: CAP binding activates transcription in the presence of cAMP. E. coli catabolite activator protein
   2003..2095    -  CDS            lacI (fragment): lac repressor; lacI; The lac repressor binds to the lac operator to inhibit transcription in E. coli. This inhibition can be relieved by adding lactose or isopropyl-β-D-thiogalactopyranoside (IPTG).
   2278..2866    -  rep_origin     ori: high-copy-number ColE1/pMB1/pBR322/pUC origin of replication
   3037..3897    -  CDS            AmpR: β-lactamase; bla; confers resistance to ampicillin, carbenicillin, and related antibiotics
   3898..4002    -  promoter       AmpR promoter: bla
   4055..4483    -  rep_origin     f1 ori (sequence partly withheld): f1 bacteriophage origin of replication; arrow indicates direction of (+) strand synthesis
   4488..102     -  CDS            lacZα (fragment) (across the origin): LacZα fragment of β-galactosidase; lacZ fragment
>Addgene plasmid #124322 | pAS2-his-24::tagBFP2 | addgene full sequence | sequence record 241690 | Addgene NGS Result
GCTATTACGCCAGCTGGCGAAAGGGGGATGTGCTGCAAGGCGATTAAGTTGGGTAACGCCAGGGTTTTCC
CAGTCACGACGTTGTAAAACGACGGCCAGTGAGCGCGCGTAATACGACTCACTATAGGGCGAATTGGAGC
TCCACCGCGGACTAGTGGATCCCCCGGGCTGCAGCCTAGGATGTCTGATTCCGCTGTTGTTGCCGCCGCT
GTCGAGCCAAAGGTCCCAAAGGCTAAGGCCGCCAAGGCCGCCAAGCCAGCCGCCAAGGCCGCCAAGCCAA
CCAAAGTTGCCAAGGCCAAGGCTCCAGTCGCTCACCCACCATACATCAACATGATCAAGGAGGCCATCAA
GCAGCTCAAGGACCGCAAAGGAGCTTCCAAGCAGGCAATCCTCAAGTTCATCTCCCAAAACTACAAGCTC
GGAGACAATGTCATCCAGATCAATGCTCATCTCCGTCAGGCTCTCAAGCGTGGTGTCACCAGCAAGGCCC
TTGTTCAAGCCGCCGGATCCGGAGCCAACGGACGTTTCCGTGTGCCAGAGAAGGCCGCCGCCGCCAAGAA
GCCAGCAGCAGCCAAGAAGCCAGCAGCAGCCAAGAAACCAGCAGCCGCCAAGAAAGCCACTGGAGAGAAG
AAGGCAAAGAAGCCAGCCGCTGCCAAGCCAAAGAAGGCCGCCACCGGAGATAAGAAGGTCAAGAAGGCCA
AGAGCCCAAAGAAGGTTGCCAAGCCAGCTGCCAAGAAGGTCGCCAAGTCTCCAGCCAAGAAGGCCGCTCC
AAAGAAGATCGCCAAGCCAGCTGCCAAGAAGGCCGCCAAGCCAGCCGCCAAGGCCGCATGCATGTCCGAA
CTCATCAAGGAGAACATGCACATGAAGCTCTACATGGAGGGAACCGTAGACAACCACCACTTCAAGTGCA
CCTCCGAGGGAGAGGGAAAGCCATACGAGGGAACCCAAACCATGCGTATCAAGGTCGTCGAGGGAGGACC
ACTCCCATTCGCCTTCGACATCCTCGCCACCTCCTTCCTCTACGGGTCCAAGGTAAGTTTAAACATATAT
ATACTAACTAACCCTGATTATTTAAATTTTCAGACCTTCATCAACCACACCCAAGGAATCCCAGACTTCT
TCAAGCAATCCTTCCCAGAGGGATTCACCTGGGAGCGTGTCACCACCTACGAGGACGGAGGAGTCCTCAC
CGCCACCCAAGACACCTCCCTCCAAGACGGATGCCTCATCTACAACGTCAAGATCCGTGGAGTCAACTTC
ACCTCCAACGGACCAGTCATGCAAAAGAAGACCCTCGGATGGGAGACCTTCACCGAGACCCTCTACCCAG
CCGACGGAGGACTAGAGGGACGTAACGACATGGCCCTCAAGCTCGTCGGAGGCTCCCACCTCATCGCCAA
CGCCAAGGTAAGTTTAAACAGTTCGGTACTAACTAACCATACATATTTAAATTTTCAGACCACCTACCGT
TCCAAGAAGCCAGCCAAGAACCTCAAGATGCCAGGAGTCTACTACGTTGACTACCGTCTAGAGCGTATCA
AGGAGGCCAACAACGAGACCTACGTCGAGCAACACGAGGTCGCCGTCGCCCGTTACTGCGACCTCCCATC
CAAGCTCGGACACAAGCTCAACTAAAAGCTTTGGAATTCGCTAGCCGGCCATACAAGTAATCCGGATGAT
CGACGCCAACGTCGTTGAATTTTCAAATTTTAAATACTGAATATTTGTTTTTTTTCCTATTATTTATTTA
TTCTCTTTGTGTTTTTTTTCTTGCTTTCTAAAAAATTAATTCAATCCAAATCTAAACATGAGGGGCCCGG
TACCCAGCTTTTGTTCCCTTTAGTGAGGGTTAATTGCGCGCTTGGCGTAATCATGGTCATAGCTGTTTCC
TGTGTGAAATTGTTATCCGCTCACAATTCCACACAACATACGAGCCGGGAGCATAAAGTGTAAAGCCTGG
GGTGCCTAATGAGTGAGCTAACTCACATTAATTGCGTTGCGCTCACTGCCCGCTTTCCAGTCGGGAAACC
TGTCGTGCCAGCTGCATTAATGAATCGGCCAACGCGCGGGGAGAGGCGGTTTGCGTATTGGGCGCTCTTC
CGCTTCCTCGCTCACTGACTCGCTGCGCTCGGTCGTTCGGCTGCGGCGAGCGGTATCAGCTCACCCAAAG
GCGGTAATACGGTTATCCACAGAATCAGGGGATAACGCAGGAAAGAACATGTGAGCAAAAGGCCAGCAAA
AGGCCAGGAACCGTAAAAAGGCCGCGTTGCTGGCGTTTTTCCATAGGCTCCGCCCCCCTGACGAGCATCA
CAAAAATCGACGCTCAAGTCAGAGGTGGCGAAACCCGACAGGACTATAAAGATACCAGGCGTTTCCCCCT
GGAAGCTCCCTCGTGCGCTCTCCTGTTCCGACCCTGCCGCTTACCGGATACCTGTCCGCCTTTCTCCCTT
CGGGAAGCGTGGCGCTTTCTCATAGCTCACGCTGTAGGTATCTCAGTTCGGTGTAGGTCGTTCGCTCCAA
GCTGGGCTGTGTGCACGAACCCCCCGTTCAGCCCGACCGCTGCGCCTTATCCGGTAACTATCGTCTTGAG
TCCAACCCGGTAAGACACGACTTATCGCCACTGGCAGCAGCCACTGGTAACAGGATTAGCAGAGCGAGGT
ATGTAGGCGGTGCTACAGAGTTCTTGAAGTGGTGGCCTAACTACGGCTACACTAGAAGAACAGTATTTGG
TATCTGCGCTCTGCTGAAGCCAGTTACCTTCGGAAAAAGAGTTGGTAGCTCTTGATCCGGCAAACAAACC
ACCGCTGGTAGCGGTGGTTTTTTTGTTTGCAAGCAGCAGATTACGCGCAGAAAAAAAGGATCTCAAGAAG
ATCCTTTGATCTTTTCTACGGGGTCTGACGCTCAGTGGAACGAAAACTCACGTTAAGGGATTTTGGTCAT
GAGATTATCAAAAAGGATCTTCACCTAGATCCTTTTAAATTAAAAATGAAGTTTTAAATCAATCTAAAGT
ATATATGAGTAAACTTGGTCTGACAGTTACCAATGCTTAATCAGTGAGGCACCTATCTCAGCGATCTGCC
TATTTCGTTCATCCATAGTTGCCTGACTCCCCGTCGTGTAGATAACTACGATACGGGAGGGCTTACCATC
TGGCCCCAGTGCTGCAATGATACCGCGAGACCCACGCTCACCGGCTCCAGATTTATCAGCAATAAACCAG
CCAGCCGGAAGGGCCGAGCGCAGAAGTGGTCCTGCAACTTTATCCGCCTCCATCCAGTCTATTAATTGTT
GCCGGGAAGCTAGAGTAAGTAGTTCGCCAGTTAATAGTTTGCGCAACGTTGTTGCCATTGCTACAGGCAT
CGTGGTGTCACGCTCGTCGTTTGGTATGGCTTCATTCAGCTCCGGTTCCCAACGATCAAGGCGAGTTACA
TGATCCCCCATGTTGTGCAAAAAAGCGGTTAGCTCCTTCGGTCCTCCGATCGTTGTCAGAAGTAAGTTGG
CCGCAGTGTTATCACTCATGGTTATGGCAGCACTGCATAATTCTCTTACTGTCATGCCATCCGTAAGATG
CTTTTCTGTGACTGGTGAGTACTCAACCAAGTCATTCTGAGAATAGTGTATGCGGCGACCGAGTTGCTCT
TGCCCGGCGTCAATACGGGATAATACCGCGCCACATAGCAGAACTTTAAAAGTGCTCATCATTGGAAAAC
GTTCTTCGGGGCGAAAACTCTCAAGGATCTTACCGCTGTTGAGATCCAGTTCGATGTAACCCACTCGTGC
ACCCAACTGATCTTCAGCATCTTTTACTTTCACCAGCGTTTCTGGGTGAGCAAAAACAGGAAGGCAAAAT
GCCGCAAAAAAGGGAATAAGGGCGACACGGAAATGTTGAATACTCATACTCTTCCTTTTTCAATATTATT
GAAGCATTTATCAGGGTTATTGTCTCATGAGCGGATACATATTTGAATGTATTTAGAAAAATAAACAAAT
AGGGGTTCCGCGCACATTTCCCCGAAAAGTGCCACCTAAATTGTAAGCGTTAATATTTTGTTAAAATTCG
CGTTAAATTTTTGTTAAATCAGCTCATTTTTTAACCAATAGGCCGAAATCGGCAAAATCCCTTATAAATC
AAAAGAATAGACCGAGATAGGGT
[37 nt withheld, positions 4154-4190]
AAAGAACGTGGACTCCAACGTCAAAGG
[49 nt withheld, positions 4218-4266]
T
[91 nt withheld, positions 4268-4358]
G
[124 nt withheld, positions 4360-4483]
CCCATTCGCCATTCAGGCTGCGCAACTGTTGGGAAGGGCGATCGGTGCGGGCCTCTTC
